>Addgene plasmid #205686 | LAAPTW | addgene full sequence | sequence record 416219 | Addgene NGS Result
GGAAGGGCTAATTCACTCCCAAAGAAGACAAGATATCCTTGATCTGTGGATCTACCACACACAAGGCTAC
TTCCCTGATTAGCAGAACTACACACCAGGGCCAGGGGTCAGATATCCACTGACCTTTGGATGGTGCTACA
AGCTAGTACCAGTTGAGCCAGATAAGGTAGAAGAGGCCAATAAAGGAGAGAACACCAGCTTGTTACACCC
TGTGAGCCTGCATGGGATGGATGACCCGGAGAGAGAAGTGTTAGAGTGGAGGTTTGACAGCCGCCTAGCA
TTTCATCACGTGGCCCGAGAGCTGCATCCGGAGTACTTCAAGAACTGCTGATATCGAGCTTGCTACAAGG
GACTTTCCGCTGGGGACTTTCCAGGGAGGCGTGGCCTGGGCGGGACTGGGGAGTGGCGAGCCCTCAGATC
CTGCATATAAGCAGCTGCTTTTTGCCTGTACTGGGTCTCTCTGGTTAGACCAGATCTGAGCCTGGGAGCT
CTCTGGCTAACTAGGGAACCCACTGCTTAAGCCTCAATAAAGCTTGCCTTGAGTGCTTCAAGTAGTGTGT
GCCCGTCTGTTGTGTGACTCTGGTAACTAGAGATCCCTCAGACCCTTTTAGTCAGTGTGGAAAATCTCTA
GCAGTGGCGCCCGAACAGGGACTTGAAAGCGAAAGGGAAACCAGAGGAGCTCTCTCGACGCAGGACTCGG
CTTGCTGAAGCGCGCACGGCAAGAGGCGAGGGGCGGCGACTGGTGAGTACGCCAAAAATTTTGACTAGCG
GAGGCTAGAAGGAGAGAGATGGGTGCGAGAGCGTCAGTATTAAGCGGGGGAGAATTAGATCGCGATGGGA
AAAAATTCGGTTAAGGCCAGGGGGAAAGAAAAAATATAAATTAAAACATATAGTATGGGCAAGCAGGGAG
CTAGAACGATTCGCAGTTAATCCTGGCCTGTTAGAAACATCAGAAGGCTGTAGACAAATACTGGGACAGC
TACAACCATCCCTTCAGACAGGATCAGAAGAACTTAGATCATTATATAATACAGTAGCAACCCTCTATTG
TGTGCATCAAAGGATAGAGATAAAAGACACCAAGGAAGCTTTAGACAAGATAGAGGAAGAGCAAAACAAA
AGTAAGACCACCGCACAGCAAGCGGCCGGCCGCTGATCTTCAGACCTGGAGGAGGAGATATGAGGGACAA
TTGGAGAAGTGAATTATATAAATATAAAGTAGTAAAAATTGAACCATTAGGAGTAGCACCCACCAAGGCA
AAGAGAAGAGTGGTGCAGAGAGAAAAAAGAGCAGTGGGAATAGGAGCTTTGTTCCTTGGGTTCTTGGGAG
CAGCAGGAAGCACTATGGGCGCAGCGTCAATGACGCTGACGGTACAGGCCAGACAATTATTGTCTGGTAT
AGTGCAGCAGCAGAACAATTTGCTGAGGGCTATTGAGGCGCAACAGCATCTGTTGCAACTCACAGTCTGG
GGCATCAAGCAGCTCCAGGCAAGAATCCTGGCTGTGGAAAGATACCTAAAGGATCAACAGCTCCTGGGGA
TTTGGGGTTGCTCTGGAAAACTCATTTGCACCACTGCTGTGCCTTGGAATGCTAGTTGGAGTAATAAATC
TCTGGAACAGATTTGGAATCACACGACCTGGATGGAGTGGGACAGAGAAATTAACAATTACACAAGCTTA
ATACACTCCTTAATTGAAGAATCGCAAAACCAGCAAGAAAAGAATGAACAAGAATTATTGGAATTAGATA
AATGGGCAAGTTTGTGGAATTGGTTTAACATAACAAATTGGCTGTGGTATATAAAATTATTCATAATGAT
AGTAGGAGGCTTGGTAGGTTTAAGAATAGTTTTTGCTGTACTTTCTATAGTGAATAGAGTTAGGCAGGGA
TATTCACCATTATCGTTTCAGACCCACCTCCCAACCCCGAGGGGACCCGACAGGCCCGAAGGAATAGAAG
AAGAAGGTGGAGAGAGAGACAGAGACAGATCCATTCGATTAGTGAACGGATCTCGACGGTATCGCCTTTA
AAAGAAAAGGGGGGATTGGGGGGTACAGTGCAGGGGAAAGAATAGTAGACATAATAGCAACAGACATACA
AACTAAAGAATTACAAAAACAAATTACAAAAATTCAAAATTTTCGGGTTTATTACAGGGACAGCAGAGAT
CCAGTTTATCGATGTTCCATGTCCTTATATGGACTCATCTTTGCCTATTGCGACACACACTCAATGAACA
CCTACTACGCGCTGCAAAGAGCCCCGCAGGCCTGAGGTGCCCCCACCTCACCACTCTTCCTATTTTTGTG
TAAAAATCCAGCTTCTTGTCACCACCTCCAAGGAGGGGGAGGAGGAGGAAGGCAGGTTCCTCTAGGCTGA
GCCGAATGCCCCTCTGTGGTCCCACGCCACTGATCGCTGCATGCCCACCACCTGGGTACACACAGTCTGT
GATTCCCGGAGCAGAACGGACCCTGCCCACCCGGTCTTGTGTGCTACTCAGTGGACAGACCCAAGGCAAG
AAAGGGTGACAAGGACAGGGTCTTCCCAGGCTGGCTTTGAGTTCCTAGCACCGCCCCGCCCCCAATCCTC
TGTGGCACATGGAGTCTTGGTCCCCAGAGTCCCCCAGCGGCCTCCAGATGGTCTGGGAGGGCAGTTCAGC
TGTGGCTGCGCATAGCAGACATACAACGGACGGTGGGCCTAGACCCAGGCTGTGTAGACCCAGCCCCCCC
GCCCCGCAGTGACTAGGTCACCCACTAACGCCCCAGGCCTGGTCTTGGCTGGGCGTGACTGTTACCCTCA
AAAGCAGGCAGCTCCAGGGTAAAAGGTGCCCTGCCCTGTAGAGCCCACCTTCCTTCCCAGGGCTGCGGCT
GGGTAGGTTTGTAGCCTTCATCACGGGCCACCTCCAGCCACTGGACCGCTGGCCCCTGCCCTGTCCTGGG
GAGTGTGGTCCTGCGACTTCTAAGTGGCCGCAAGCCACCTGACTCCCCCAACACCACACTCTACCTCTCA
AGCCCAGGTCTCTCCCTAGTGACCCACCCAGCACATTTAGCTAGCTGAGCCCCACAGCCAGAGGTCCTCA
GGCCCTGCTTTCAGGGCAGTTGCTCTGAAGTCGGCAAGGGGGAGTGACTGCCTGGCCACTCCATGCCCTC
CAAGAGCTCCTTCTGCAGGAGCGTACAGAACCCAGGGCCTTGGCACCCGTGCAGACCCTGGCCCACCCCA
CCTGGGCGCTCAGTGCCCAAGAGATGTCCACAACTAGGATGTCCCGCGGTGGGTGGGGGGCCAGAGAGAC
GGGCAGGCCGGGGGCAGGCCTGGCCATGCGGGGCCGAACCGGGCACTGCCCAGCGTGGGGCGCGGGGGCC
ACGGCGCGCGCCCCCAGCCCCCCGGCCCAGCACCCCAAGGCGGCCAACGCCAAAACTCTCCCTCCTCCTC
TTCCTCAATCTCGCTCTCGCTCTTTTTTTTTTTCGCAAAAGGAGGGGAGAGGGGGTAAAAAAATGCTGCA
CTGTGCGGCGAAGCCGGTGAGTGAGCGGCGCGGGGCCAATCAGCGTGCGCCGTTCCGAAAGTTGCCTTTT
ATGGCTCGAACGGCCGCGGCGGCGCCCTATAAAACCCAGCGGCGCGACGCGCCACCACCGCCGAGACCGC
GTCCGCCCCGCGAGCACAGAGCCTCGCCTTTGCCGATCCGCCGCCCGTCCAGGCTCGCATCTCTCCTTCA
CGCGCCCGCCGCCTTACCTGAGGCCGCCATCCACGCCGGTTGAGTCGCGTTCTGCCGCCTCCCGCCTGTG
GTGCCTCCTGAACTACGTCCGCCGTCTAGGTAAGTTTAGAGCTCAGGTCGAGACCGGGCCTTTGTCCGGC
GCTCCCTTGGAGCCTACCTAGACTCAGCCGGCTCTCCACGCTTTGCCTGACCCTGCTTGCTCAACTCTAC
GTCTTTGTTTCGTTTTCTGTTCTGCGCCGTTACAGATCAGCGCTTCGACTAGGGATAACAGGGTAATTGT
TTGAATGAGGCTTCAGTACTTTACAGAATCGTTGCCTGCACATCTTGGAAACACTTGCTGGGATTACTTC
GACTTCTTAACCCAACAGAAGGCTCGAGAAGGTATATTGCTGTTGACAGGATCCACATTAACAACTTTAA
GTCCAGCAATTTGAGTTAAGGGTGTTGCTCTCAATGATTTCACTAATGGTTCAATTTTTAATTTCTTTTC
TTCTGGTTCAAAATTCAAGTTTCAAGTGAAAGTGTAATATGCACCCATTTCTTTCAATAAATCTTCTAAA
TAGTCCACTAATGTTTTATTTTGTTTTTTACAAAATCAAGCAGCCTCTGCTATCAATATAGAACCTTGTA
TTCCATCTTTATCTCTAGCTGAGTCATCAATTACATATCCATAACTTTCTTCATAAGCAAAAACAAAATT
TAATCCGTTATCTTCTTCTTTAGCAATTTCTCTACCCATTCATTTCAATCCAGTTAAAGTTTTTACAATC
TTAACTCCATATTTTTCCTGAGCGATTCTATCACCCAAATCACTTGTTACAAAACTTGAATATAGAGCCG
GATTTTTTGGAATGCTATTTAAGCGTTTTAGATTTGATAATTTTCAATCAATTAAAATTGGTCCTGTTTG
ATTTCCATCTAATCTTACAAAATGACCATCATGTTTTATTGCCATTCCAAATCTGTCAGCATCTGGGTCA
TTCATAATAATAATATCTGCATCATGTTTAATACCATATTCAAGCGGTATTTTTCATGCAGGATCAAATT
CTGGATTTGGATTTACAACATTTTTCAATGTTTCATCTTCAAATGCACGATCTTCACCCTCAATAACGTT
ATATCCTGATTCACGTAATCTTTTTGGGGTAAATTTAGTTCCTGTTCCATTAACTGCGCTAAAAATAGGG
CCCTGCCTCGGACTTCAAGGGGCTAGAATTCGAGCAATTATCTTGTTTACTAAAACTGAATACCTTGCTA
TCTCTTTGATACATTTTTACAAAGCTGAATTAAAATGGTATAAATTAAATCACTTTTTTCAATTCTACCG
GGTAGGGGAGGCGCTTTTCCCAAGGCAGTCTGGAGCATGCGCTTTAGCAGCCCCGCTGGGCACTTGGCGC
TACACAAGTGGCCTCTGGCCTCGCACACATTCCACATCCACCGGTAGGCGCCAACCGGCTCCGTTCTTTG
GTGGCCCCTTCGCGCCACCTTCTACTCCTCCCCTAGTCAGGAAGTTCCCCCCCGCCCCGCAGCTCGCGTC
GTGCAGGACGTGACAAATGGAAGTAGCACGTCTCACTAGTCTCGTGCAGATGGACAGCACCGCTGAGCAA
TGGAAGCGGGTAGGCCTTTGGGGCAGCGGCCAATAGCAGCTTTGCTCCTTCGCTTTCTGGGCTCAGAGGC
TGGGAAGGGGTGGGTCCGGGGGCGGGCTCAGGGGCGGGCTCAGGGGCGGGGCGGGCGCCCGAAGGTCCTC
CGGAGGCCCGGCATTCTGCACGCTTCAAAAGCGCACGTCTGCCGCGCTGTTCTCCTCTTCCTCATCTCCG
GGCCTTTCGACCTTTAATTAACCACCATGGTGTCTAAGGGCGAAGAGCTGATTAAGGAGAACATGCACAT
GAAGCTGTACATGGAGGGCACCGTGGACAACCATCACTTCAAGTGCACATCCGAGGGCGAAGGCAAGCCC
TACGAGGGCACCCAGACCATGAGAATCAAGGTGGTCGAGGGCGGCCCTCTCCCCTTCGCCTTCGACATCC
TGGCTACTAGCTTCCTCTACGGCAGCAAGACCTTCATCAACCACACCCAGGGCATCCCCGACTTCTTCAA
GCAGTCCTTCCCTGAGGGCTTCACATGGGAGAGAGTCACCACATACGAAGACGGGGGCGTGCTGACCGCT
ACCCAGGACACCAGCCTCCAGGACGGCTGCCTCATCTACAACGTCAAGATCAGAGGGGTGAACTTCACAT
CCAACGGCCCTGTGATGCAGAAGAAAACACTCGGCTGGGAGGCGTTCACCGAGACGCTGTACCCCGCTGA
CGGCGGCCTGGAAGGCAGAAACGACATGGCCCTGAAGCTCGTGGGCGGGAGCCATCTGATCGCAAACGCC
AAGACCACATATAGATCCAAGAAACCCGCTAAGAACCTCAAGATGCCTGGCGTGTACTATGTGGACTACA
GACTGGAAAGAATCAAGGAGGCCAACAACGAGACCTACGTCGAGCAGCACGAGGTGGCAGTGGCCAGATA
CTGCGACCTCCCTAGCAAACTGGGGCACAAGCTAAATTAGGTTTAAACATCAACCTCTGGATTACAAAAT
TTGTGAAAGATTGACTGGTATTCTTAACTATGTTGCTCCTTTTACGCTATGTGGATACGCTGCTTTAATG
CCTTTGTATCATGCTATTGCTTCCCGTATGGCTTTCATTTTCTCCTCCTTGTATAAATCCTGGTTGCTGT
CTCTTTATGAGGAGTTGTGGCCCGTTGTCAGGCAACGTGGCGTGGTGTGCACTGTGTTTGCTGACGCAAC
CCCCACTGGTTGGGGCATTGCCACCACCTGTCAGCTCCTTTCCGGGACTTTCGCTTTCCCCCTCCCTATT
GCCACGGCGGAACTCATCGCCGCCTGCCTTGCCCGCTGCTGGACAGGGGCTCGGCTGTTGGGCACTGACA
ATTCCGTGGTGTTGTCGGGGAAGCTGACGTCCTTTCCATGGCTGCTCGCCTGTGTTGCCACCTGGATTCT
GCGCGGGACGTCCTTCTGCTACGTCCCTTCGGCCCTCAATCCAGCGGACCTTCCTTCCCGCGGCCTGCTG
CCGGCTCTGCGGCCTCTTCCGCGTCTTCGCCTTCGCCCTCAGACGAGTCGGATCTCCCTTTGGGCCGCCT
CCCCGCCTGGCCTGCAGGGGTACCTTTAAGACCAATGACTTACAAGGCAGCTGTAGATCTTAGCCACTTT
TTAAAAGAAAAGAGGGGACTGGAAGGGCTAATTCACTCCCAACGAAGACAAGATATCCTTGATCTGTGGA
TCTACCACACACAAGGCTACTTCCCTGATTAGCAGAACTACACACCAGGGCCAGGGGTCAGATATCCACT
GACCTTTGGATGGTGCTACAAGCTAGTACCAGTTGAGCCAGATAAGGTAGAAGAGGCCAATAAAGGAGAG
AACACCAGCTTGTTACACCCTGTGAGCCTGCATGGGATGGATGACCCGGAGAGAGAAGTGTTAGAGTGGA
GGTTTGACAGCCGCCTAGCATTTCATCACGTGGCCCGAGAGCTGCATCCGGAGTACTTCAAGAACTGCTG
ATATCGAGCTTGCTACAAGGGACTTTCCGCTGGGGACTTTCCAGGGAGGCGTGGCCTGGGCGGGACTGGG
GAGTGGCGAGCCCTCAGATCCTGCATATAAGCAGCTGCTTTTTGCCTGTACTGGGTCTCTCTGGTTAGAC
CAGATCTGAGCCTGGGAGCTCTCTGGCTAACTAGGGAACCCACTGCTTAAGCCTCAATAAAGCTTGCCTT
GAGTGCTTCAAGTAGTGTGTGCCCGTCTGTTGTGTGACTCTGGTAACTAGAGATCCCTCAGACCCTTTTA
GTCAGTGTGGAAAATCTCTAGCAGTAGTAGTTCATGTCATCTTATTATTCAGTATTTATAACTTGCAAAG
AAATGAATATCAGAGAGTGAGAGGCCTTGACATTGCTAGCGTTTTACCGTCGACCTCTAGCTAGAGCTTG
GCGTAATCATGGTCATAGCTGTTTCCTGTGTGAAATTGTTATCCGCTCACAATTCCACACAACATACGAG
CCGGAAGCATAAAGTGTAAAGCCTGGGGTGCCTAATGAGTGAGCTAACTCACATTAATTGCGTTGCGCTC
ACTGCCCGCTTTCCAGTCGGGAAACCTGTCGTGCCAGCTGCATTAATGAATCGGCCAACGCGCGGGGAGA
GGCGGTTTGCGTATTGGGCGCTCTTCCGCTTCCTCGCTCACTGACTCGCTGCGCTCGGTCGTTCGGCTGC
GGCGAGCGGTATCAGCTCACTCAAAGGCGGTAATACGGTTATCCACAGAATCAGGGGATAACGCAGGAAA
GAACATGTGAGCAAAAGGCCAGCAAAAGGCCAGGAACCGTAAAAAGGCCGCGTTGCTGGCGTTTTTCCAT
AGGCTCCGCCCCCCTGACGAGCATCACAAAAATCGACGCTCAAGTCAGAGGTGGCGAAACCCGACAGGAC
TATAAAGATACCAGGCGTTTCCCCCTGGAAGCTCCCTCGTGCGCTCTCCTGTTCCGACCCTGCCGCTTAC
CGGATACCTGTCCGCCTTTCTCCCTTCGGGAAGCGTGGCGCTTTCTCATAGCTCACGCTGTAGGTATCTC
AGTTCGGTGTAGGTCGTTCGCTCCAAGCTGGGCTGTGTGCACGAACCCCCCGTTCAGCCCGACCGCTGCG
CCTTATCCGGTAACTATCGTCTTGAGTCCAACCCGGTAAGACACGACTTATCGCCACTGGCAGCAGCCAC
TGGTAACAGGATTAGCAGAGCGAGGTATGTAGGCGGTGCTACAGAGTTCTTGAAGTGGTGGCCTAACTAC
GGCTACACTAGAAGAACAGTATTTGGTATCTGCGCTCTGCTGAAGCCAGTTACCTTCGGAAAAAGAGTTG
GTAGCTCTTGATCCGGCAAACAAACCACCGCTGGTAGCGGTGGTTTTTTTGTTTGCAAGCAGCAGATTAC
GCGCAGAAAAAAAGGATCTCAAGAAGATCCTTTGATCTTTTCTACGGGGTCTGACGCTCAGTGGAACGAA
AACTCACGTTAAGGGATTTTGGTCATGAGATTATCAAAAAGGATCTTCACCTAGATCCTTTTAAATTAAA
AATGAAGTTTTAAATCAATCTAAAGTATATATGAGTAAACTTGGTCTGACAGTTACCAATGCTTAATCAG
TGAGGCACCTATCTCAGCGATCTGTCTATTTCGTTCATCCATAGTTGCCTGACTCCCCGTCGTGTAGATA
ACTACGATACGGGAGGGCTTACCATCTGGCCCCAGTGCTGCAATGATACCGCGAGACCCACGCTCACCGG
CTCCAGATTTATCAGCAATAAACCAGCCAGCCGGAAGGGCCGAGCGCAGAAGTGGTCCTGCAACTTTATC
CGCCTCCATCCAGTCTATTAATTGTTGCCGGGAAGCTAGAGTAAGTAGTTCGCCAGTTAATAGTTTGCGC
AACGTTGTTGCCATTGCTACAGGCATCGTGGTGTCACGCTCGTCGTTTGGTATGGCTTCATTCAGCTCCG
GTTCCCAACGATCAAGGCGAGTTACATGATCCCCCATGTTGTGCAAAAAAGCGGTTAGCTCCTTCGGTCC
TCCGATCGTTGTCAGAAGTAAGTTGGCCGCAGTGTTATCACTCATGGTTATGGCAGCACTGCATAATTCT
CTTACTGTCATGCCATCCGTAAGATGCTTTTCTGTGACTGGTGAGTACTCAACCAAGTCATTCTGAGAAT
AGTGTATGCGGCGACCGAGTTGCTCTTGCCCGGCGTCAATACGGGATAATACCGCGCCACATAGCAGAAC
TTTAAAAGTGCTCATCATTGGAAAACGTTCTTCGGGGCGAAAACTCTCAAGGATCTTACCGCTGTTGAGA
TCCAGTTCGATGTAACCCACTCGTGCACCCAACTGATCTTCAGCATCTTTTACTTTCACCAGCGTTTCTG
GGTGAGCAAAAACAGGAAGGCAAAATGCCGCAAAAAAGGGAATAAGGGCGACACGGAAATGTTGAATACT
CATACTCTTCCTTTTTCAATATTATTGAAGCATTTATCAGGGTTATTGTCTCATGAGCGGATACATATTT
GAATGTATTTAGAAAAATAAACAAATAGGGGTTCCGCGCACATTTCCCCGAAAAGTGCCACCTGACGTCG
ACGGATCGGGAGATCAACTTGTTTATTGCAGCTTATAATGGTTACAAATAAAGCAATAGCATCACAAATT
TCACAAATAAAGCATTTTTTTCACTGCATTCTAGTTGTGGTTTGTCCAAACTCATCAATGTATCTTATCA
TGTCTGGATCAACTGGATAACTCAAGCTAACCAAAATCATCCCAAACTTCCCACCCCATACCCTATTACC
ACTGCCAATTACCTGTGGTTTCATTTACTCTAAACCTGTGATTCCTCTGAATTATTTTCATTTTAAAGAA
ATTGTATTTGTTAAATATGTACTACAAACTTAGTAGTT
Features (pLannotate 1.2.2; 22 found; start..end, strand, type, name):
    376..633     +  LTR            5' LTR (truncated): truncated 5' long terminal repeat (LTR) from HIV-1
    680..805     +  misc_feature   HIV-1 Ψ: packaging signal of human immunodeficiency virus type 1
    789..1127    +  CDS            HIV-1 gag (fragment): gag protein from human immunodeficiency virus 1; gag
   1302..1535    +  misc_feature   RRE: The Rev response element (RRE) of HIV-1 allows for Rev-dependent mRNA export from the nucleus to the cytoplasm.
   1912..2012    +  CDS            Rev (fragment): human immunodeficiency virus 1 (HIV-1) Rev protein; rev; enhances nuclear export of unspliced and incompletely spliced viral mRNAs
   2027..2142    +  misc_feature   cPPT/CTS: central polypurine tract and central termination sequence of HIV-1 (lacking the first T)
   3692..3958    +  LTR            5' LTR (truncated): truncated 5' long terminal repeat (LTR) from human T-cell leukemia virus (HTLV) type 1
   4903..5026    +  ncRNA          3' miR-30a: sequence downstream of the 71-nt precursor of the human miR-30a microRNA (Zeng et al., 2002) miRNA
   5040..5539    +  promoter       PGK promoter: mouse phosphoglycerate kinase 1 promoter
   5557..6267    +  CDS            mTagBFP2: mTagBFP2 is a basic (constitutively fluorescent) blue fluorescent protein published in 2011, derived from Entacmaea quadricolor. It is reported to be a very rapidly-maturing monomer with very low acid sensitivity.
   6279..6866    +  misc_feature   WPRE: woodchuck hepatitis virus posttranscriptional regulatory element
   6880..7278    +  CDS            nef (fragment): NEF_HV1BR - Experimental evidence at protein level: Swiss-Prot protein existence level 1. Extracellular Nef protein targets CD4(+) T-lymphocytes for apoptosis by interacting with CXCR4 surface receptors (PubMed:14990729). From Human immunodeficiency virus type 1 group M subtype B (isolate BRU/LAI) (HIV-1).
   7326..7583    +  LTR            5' LTR (truncated): truncated 5' long terminal repeat (LTR) from HIV-1
   7736..7752    -  protein_bind   lac operator: The lac repressor binds to the lac operator to inhibit transcription in E. coli. This inhibition can be relieved by adding lactose or isopropyl-β-D-thiogalactopyranoside (IPTG). lac repressor encoded by lacI
   7760..7790    -  promoter       lac promoter: promoter for the E. coli lac operon
   7805..7826    -  protein_bind   CAP binding site: CAP binding activates transcription in the presence of cAMP. E. coli catabolite activator protein
   7839..7931    -  CDS            lacI (fragment): lac repressor; lacI; The lac repressor binds to the lac operator to inhibit transcription in E. coli. This inhibition can be relieved by adding lactose or isopropyl-β-D-thiogalactopyranoside (IPTG).
   8114..8702    -  rep_origin     ori: high-copy-number ColE1/pMB1/pBR322/pUC origin of replication
   8873..9733    -  CDS            AmpR: β-lactamase; bla; confers resistance to ampicillin, carbenicillin, and related antibiotics
   9734..9838    -  promoter       AmpR promoter: bla
   9886..10020   +  polyA_signal   SV40 poly(A) signal: SV40 polyadenylation signal
  10187..328     +  CDS            nef (fragment) (across the origin): NEF_HV1BR - Experimental evidence at protein level: Swiss-Prot protein existence level 1. Extracellular Nef protein targets CD4(+) T-lymphocytes for apoptosis by interacting with CXCR4 surface receptors (PubMed:14990729). From Human immunodeficiency virus type 1 group M subtype B (isolate BRU/LAI) (HIV-1).
