[The description below was written by a language model from this plasmid's Addgene catalogue record and pLannotate feature annotations shown in this document.]
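Description:
LAAPTW is an HIV-1-based lentiviral transfer plasmid built on the pLVX-Puro backbone and designed as an empty microRNA-embedded shRNA (shRNAmir) backbone for RNA interference. It is propagated in E. coli through a high-copy ColE1/pUC-type origin with ampicillin selection (AmpR under its bla promoter). Remnants of the lac promoter/operator region also sit in the bacterial portion. The viral portion carries HIV-1 LTR sequences at both ends, the Ψ packaging signal with an adjoining gag fragment, the Rev response element for Rev-dependent nuclear export of the genomic RNA, and the cPPT/CTS element that aids nuclear import of the reverse-transcribed genome. The nef fragments annotated next to each LTR probably reflect overlap with U3 sequence rather than an intended coding region.

The payload is the synthetic miR-AB cassette, catalogued as driven by a promoter called "AH". The record does not define this promoter, and the feature table leaves most of the region between the cPPT and the miRNA scaffold unannotated, apart from an HTLV-1 LTR-derived segment that may be part of a composite promoter. The only scaffold feature annotated is the 3' miR-30a flanking sequence, which in such designs helps a cloned hairpin enter the endogenous microRNA processing pathway. No target-specific hairpin is recorded, in keeping with its role as a backbone. Downstream, a mouse PGK promoter separately expresses the blue fluorescent protein mTagBFP2, followed by WPRE to enhance transcript stability and expression. No puromycin resistance gene is annotated despite the parental backbone name, so the blue reporter appears to be the means of identifying transduced cells. The construct belongs to a toolkit for colour-barcoded, multiplexed RNAi at single-cell resolution.
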