Addgene plasmid #205686: LAAPTW
Purpose: shRNAmir backbone for RNA interference, with mTagBFP2 reporter
Depositing lab: Dapeng Wang. Depositing organization: Shandong Medical and Pharmaceutical University. Publication: miR-AB, a miRNA-based shRNA viral toolkit for multicolor-barcoded multiplex RNAi at a single-cell level. Wang D, Xiu J, Zhao J, Luo J. EMBO Rep. 2022 Apr 5;23(4):e53691. doi: 10.15252/embr.202153691. Epub 2022 Feb 24. PubMed 35201651.
Backbone
  Vector backbone: pLVX-Puro
  Backbone manufacturer: Clontech
  Vector type: Lentiviral
Growth in bacteria
  Bacterial resistance: Ampicillin, 100 μg/mL
  Growth temperature: 37°C
  Growth strain: NEB Stable
  Copy number: High Copy
Gene/Insert
  Gene/Insert name: miR-AB
  Species: Synthetic
  Promoter: AH
  Cloning method: Restriction Enzyme; 5′ cloning site BamHI (unknown if destroyed); 3′ cloning site ApaI (unknown if destroyed)
  Sequencing primers: 3′ PGK Reverse: GCCAGAGGCCACTTGTGTAG
Terms and licenses: Academic/Nonprofit Terms; Industry Terms: Not Available to Industry
How to cite: LAAPTW was a gift from Dapeng Wang (Addgene plasmid # 205686 ; http://n2t.net/addgene:205686 ; RRID:Addgene_205686)
